Addgene plasmid #17426: pENTR4-V5-2 (w234-1)
Purpose: (Empty Backbone) Gateway entry vector for N-term V5 tag, frame B
Depositing lab: Eric Campeau & Paul Kaufman. Depositing organization: University of Massachusetts, Worcester. Publication: A versatile viral system for expression and depletion of proteins in mammalian cells. Campeau E, Ruhl VE, Rodier F, Smith CL, Rahmberg BL, Fuss JO, Campisi J, Yaswen P, Cooper PK, Kaufman PD.. PLoS One. 2009 Aug 6;4(8):e6529. 10.1371/journal.pone.0006529 PubMed 19657394.
Backbone
  Vector backbone: pENTR4
  Backbone manufacturer: Invitrogen
  Backbone size (bp): 2317
  Vector type: Mammalian Expression ; Entry vector
Growth in bacteria
  Bacterial resistance: Kanamycin, 50 μg/mL
  Growth temperature: 37°C
  Growth strain: DH5alpha
  Growth instructions: TOP10F', 37oC
  Copy number: High Copy
Gene/Insert
  Gene/Insert name: None
  Tag / fusion protein: V5 (N terminal on backbone)
  Cloning method: Restriction Enzyme
  Sequencing primers: 5′ ENTRforw; 3′ ENTRrev
Terms and licenses: Academic/Nonprofit Terms; Industry Terms: Not Available to Industry
How to cite: pENTR4-V5-2 (w234-1) was a gift from Eric Campeau & Paul Kaufman (Addgene plasmid # 17426 ; http://n2t.net/addgene:17426 ; RRID:Addgene_17426)
