[The description below was written by a language model from this plasmid's Addgene catalogue record and pLannotate feature annotations shown in this document.]
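Description:
pENTR4-V5-2 (w234-1) is an empty Gateway entry vector built on the Invitrogen pENTR4 backbone and modified to add an N-terminal V5 epitope tag in one particular reading frame, which the record calls frame B. At about 2.3 kb it is a compact plasmid. It is maintained in E. coli at high copy through a ColE1/pUC-type origin and selected with kanamycin via the aph(3')-Ia resistance gene. The annotation also flags a very short match to the RSF origin at the start of the sequence. This is only a fragment, and the pUC-type origin is the complete one annotated.

The working part of the plasmid is the short region between the attL1 and attL2 recombination sites. Just downstream of attL1 lies the V5 tag coding sequence, followed by a brief stretch before attL2 that presumably holds the cloning sites, though no individual sites are annotated. A gene of interest is inserted there by restriction enzyme cloning, in frame with the tag. The rrnB T1 and T2 transcription terminators sit upstream of attL1, where they limit read-through transcription from the backbone into the cassette during propagation in bacteria.

No promoter for the cassette is annotated, as expected for an entry clone. Expression comes only after an LR Clonase reaction moves the V5-tagged open reading frame into an attR-containing destination vector that supplies the promoter and other expression elements. The catalogue lists the plasmid under mammalian expression, and it belongs to a vector collection designed for viral expression and depletion of proteins in mammalian cells. The frame designation suggests sibling vectors for other reading frames, but the record does not describe them.
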