Features (pLannotate 1.2.2; 8 found; start..end, strand, type, name):
      1..46      +  rep_origin     RSF ori (fragment): Plasmids containing the RSF 1030 origin of replication can be propagated in E. coli cells that contain additional plasmids with compatible origins.
    106..149     -  terminator     rrnB T1 terminator: Escherichia coli rrnB; transcription terminator T1 from the E. coli rrnB gene
    281..308     +  terminator     rrnB T2 terminator: transcription terminator T2 from the E. coli rrnB gene
    358..457     +  protein_bind   attL1: mutant version of attL; recombination site for the Gateway® LR reaction LR Clonase™
    469..510     +  CDS            V5 tag: epitope tag from simian virus 5
    546..645     -  protein_bind   attL2: mutant version of attL; recombination site for the Gateway® LR reaction LR Clonase™
    768..1577    +  CDS            KanR: aminoglycoside phosphotransferase; aph(3')-Ia; confers resistance to kanamycin in bacteria or G418 (Geneticin®) in eukaryotes
   1667..2255    +  rep_origin     ori: high-copy-number ColE1/pMB1/pBR322/pUC origin of replication
>Addgene plasmid #17426 | pENTR4-V5-2 (w234-1) | depositor full sequence | sequence record 8601 | Author sequence
CTTTCCTGCGTTATCCCCTGATTCTGTGGATAACCGTATTACCGCTAGCATGGATCTCGGGGACGTCTAA
CTACTAAGCGAGAGTAGGGAACTGCCAGGCATCAAATAAAACGAAAGGCTCAGTCGGAAGACTGGGCCTT
TCGTTTTATCTGTTGTTTGTCGGTGAACGCTCTCCTGAGTAGGACAAATCCGCCGGGAGCGGATTTGAAC
GTTGTGAAGCAACGGCCCGGAGGGTGGCGGGCAGGACGCCCGCCATAAACTGCCAGGCATCAAACTAAGC
AGAAGGCCATCCTGACGGATGGCCTTTTTGCGTTTCTACAAACTCTTCCTGTTAGTTAGTTACTTAAGCT
CGGGCCCCAAATAATGATTTTATTTTGACTGATAGTGACCTGTTCGTTGCAACAAATTGATAAGCAATGC
TTTTTTATAATGCCAACTTTGTACAAAAAAGCAGGCTCCACCATGGAAGGTAAGCCTATCCCTAACCCTC
TCCTCGGTCTCGATTCTACGGGATCCATGGGAACCAATTCAGTCGAGATATCTAGACCCAGCTTTCTTGT
ACAAAGTTGGCATTATAAGAAAGCATTGCTTATCAATTTGTTGCAACGAACAGGTCACTATCAGTCAAAA
TAAAATCATTATTTGCCATCCAGCTGCAGCTCTGGCCCGTGTCTCAAAATCTCTGATGTTACATTGCACA
AGATAAAAATATATCATCATGAACAATAAAACTGTCTGCTTACATAAACAGTAATACAAGGGGTGTTATG
AGCCATATTCAACGGGAAACGTCGAGGCCGCGATTAAATTCCAACATGGATGCTGATTTATATGGGTATA
AATGGGCTCGCGATAATGTCGGGCAATCAGGTGCGACAATCTATCGCTTGTATGGGAAGCCCGATGCGCC
AGAGTTGTTTCTGAAACATGGCAAAGGTAGCGTTGCCAATGATGTTACAGATGAGATGGTCAGACTAAAC
TGGCTGACGGAATTTATGCCTCTTCCGACCATCAAGCATTTTATCCGTACTCCTGGTGATGCATGGTTAC
TCACCACTGCGATCCCCGGAAAAACAGCATTCCAGGTATTAGAAGAATATCCTGATTCAGGTGAAAATAT
TGTTGATGCGCTGGCAGTGTTCCTGCGCCGGTTGCATTCGATTCCTGTTTGTAATTGTCCTTTTAACAGC
GATCGCGTATTTCGTCTCGCTCAGGCGCAATCACGAATGAATAACGGTTTGGTTGATGCGAGTGATTTTG
ATGACGAGCGTAATGGCTGGCCTGTTGAACAAGTCTGGAAAGAAATGCATAAACTTTTGCCATTCTCACC
GGATTCAGTCGTCACTCATGGTGATTTCTCACTTGATAACCTTATTTTTGACGAGGGGAAATTAATAGGT
TGTATTGATGTTGGACGAGTCGGAATCGCAGACCGATACCAGGATCTTGCCATCCTATGGAACTGCCTCG
GTGAGTTTTCTCCTTCATTACAGAAACGGCTTTTTCAAAAATATGGTATTGATAATCCTGATATGAATAA
ATTGCAGTTTCATTTGATGCTCGATGAGTTTTTCTAATCAGAATTGGTTAATTGGTTGTAACATTATTCA
GATTGGGCCCCGTTCCACTGAGCGTCAGACCCCGTAGAAAAGATCAAAGGATCTTCTTGAGATCCTTTTT
TTCTGCGCGTAATCTGCTGCTTGCAAACAAAAAAACCACCGCTACCAGCGGTGGTTTGTTTGCCGGATCA
AGAGCTACCAACTCTTTTTCCGAAGGTAACTGGCTTCAGCAGAGCGCAGATACCAAATACTGTTCTTCTA
GTGTAGCCGTAGTTAGGCCACCACTTCAAGAACTCTGTAGCACCGCCTACATACCTCGCTCTGCTAATCC
TGTTACCAGTGGCTGCTGCCAGTGGCGATAAGTCGTGTCTTACCGGGTTGGACTCAAGACGATAGTTACC
GGATAAGGCGCAGCGGTCGGGCTGAACGGGGGGTTCGTGCACACAGCCCAGCTTGGAGCGAACGACCTAC
ACCGAACTGAGATACCTACAGCGTGAGCTATGAGAAAGCGCCACGCTTCCCGAAGGGAGAAAGGCGGACA
GGTATCCGGTAAGCGGCAGGGTCGGAACAGGAGAGCGCACGAGGGAGCTTCCAGGGGGAAACGCCTGGTA
TCTTTATAGTCCTGTCGGGTTTCGCCACCTCTGACTTGAGCGTCGATTTTTGTGATGCTCGTCAGGGGGG
CGGAGCCTATGGAAAAACGCCAGCAACGCGGCCTTTTTACGGTTCCTGGCCTTTTGCTGGCCTTTTGCTC
ACATGTT
