>Addgene plasmid #17426 | pENTR4-V5-2 (w234-1) | addgene partial sequence | sequence record 25907 | 17426 with pENTR-R
GTTTTATTGTTCATGATGATATATTTTTATCTTGTGCAATGTAACATCAGAGATTTTGAGACACGGGCCA
GAGCTGCAGCTGGATGGCAAATAATGATTTTATTTTGACTGATAGTGACCTGTTCGTTGCAACAAATTGA
TAAGCAATGCTTTCTTATAATGCCAACTTTGTACAAGAAAGCTGGGTCTAGATATCTCGACTGAATTGGT
TCCCATGGATCCCGTAGAATCGAGACCGAGGATAGGGTTAGGGATAGGCTTACCTTCCATGGTGGA
